Addgene plasmid #222635: pLV-mRuby3-MLC-IRES-Neo
Purpose: Reporter for activated NM2
Depositing lab: Arnold Hayer. Depositing organization: McGill University. Publication: Excitable Rho dynamics control cell shape and motility by sequentially activating ERM proteins and actomyosin contractility. Marshall-Burghardt S, Migueles-Ramirez RA, Lin Q, El Baba N, Saada R, Umar M, Mavalwala K, Hayer A. Sci Adv. 2024 Sep 6;10(36):eadn6858. doi: 10.1126/sciadv.adn6858. Epub 2024 Sep 6. PubMed 39241071.
Backbone
  Vector backbone: pLV-EF1a-IRES-Neo
  Backbone size w/o insert (bp): 9211
  Vector type: Lentiviral
  Selectable markers: Neomycin (select with G418)
Growth in bacteria
  Bacterial resistance: Ampicillin, 100 μg/mL
  Growth temperature: 30°C
  Growth strain: NEB Stable
  Copy number: High Copy
Gene/Insert
  Gene/Insert name: mRuby3-MLC
  Species: H. sapiens (human)
  Insert size (bp): 1239
  Entrez Gene: MYL9 (a.k.a. LC20, MLC-2C, MLC2, MMIHS4, MRLC1, MYRL2)
  Promoter: EF1a
  Tag / fusion protein: mRuby3 (N terminal on insert)
  Cloning method: Gibson Cloning
  Sequencing primers: 5′ EF-1a Forward; 3′ IRES-R
Terms and licenses: Academic/Nonprofit Terms; Industry Terms: Not Available to Industry
How to cite: pLV-mRuby3-MLC-IRES-Neo was a gift from Arnold Hayer (Addgene plasmid # 222635 ; http://n2t.net/addgene:222635 ; RRID:Addgene_222635)
