[The description below was written by a language model from this plasmid's Addgene catalogue record and pLannotate feature annotations shown in this document.]
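Description:
pLV-mRuby3-MLC-IRES-Neo is an HIV-1-based lentiviral transfer plasmid built on the pLV-EF1a-IRES-Neo backbone, designed to express a fluorescently tagged myosin regulatory light chain in mammalian cells. In bacteria it is maintained through a high-copy ColE1/pUC-type origin and an ampicillin resistance gene (β-lactamase). The viral portion carries two LTR elements flanking the HIV-1 Ψ packaging signal with an adjoining gag fragment, the Rev response element for Rev-dependent nuclear export of the genomic RNA, and the cPPT/CTS, which aids nuclear import of the reverse-transcribed genome. Fragments annotated as nef lie adjacent to the LTRs and are most likely residual viral sequence rather than functional coding regions. Packaging functions are not encoded on the plasmid and must be supplied in trans.

The payload is a single bicistronic transcript driven by the human EF-1α promoter, including its intron A. The first open reading frame fuses the red fluorescent protein mRuby3 to the N terminus of human MYL9, the regulatory light chain whose phosphorylation controls smooth muscle and non-muscle myosin contractile activity. An EMCV IRES then permits translation of the neomycin phosphotransferase gene, so transduced cells can be selected with G418, and expression of the marker is linked to that of the reporter. A WPRE downstream enhances transcript stability and expression. The record describes the construct as a reporter for activated non-muscle myosin 2, and the associated work concerns Rho dynamics, actomyosin contractility, cell shape and motility. The two sequence records (depositor and sequencing-derived) differ slightly in length but show essentially the same feature layout.
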