Features (pLannotate 1.2.2; 25 found; start..end, strand, type, name):
    377..634     +  LTR            5' LTR (truncated): truncated 5' long terminal repeat (LTR) from HIV-1
    681..806     +  misc_feature   HIV-1 Ψ: packaging signal of human immunodeficiency virus type 1
    790..1128    +  CDS            HIV-1 gag (fragment): gag protein from human immunodeficiency virus 1; gag
   1303..1536    +  misc_feature   RRE: The Rev response element (RRE) of HIV-1 allows for Rev-dependent mRNA export from the nucleus to the cytoplasm.
   1913..2013    +  CDS            Rev (fragment): human immunodeficiency virus 1 (HIV-1) Rev protein; rev; enhances nuclear export of unspliced and incompletely spliced viral mRNAs
   2028..2144    +  misc_feature   cPPT/CTS: central polypurine tract and central termination sequence of HIV-1
   2221..2432    +  promoter       EF-1α core promoter: core promoter for human elongation factor EF-1α
   2433..3371    +  intron         EF-1α intron A: intron upstream of the start codon of human EF-1α
   3394..4104    +  CDS            mRuby3: mRuby3 is a basic (constitutively fluorescent) red fluorescent protein published in 2016, derived from Entacmaea quadricolor. It has low acid sensitivity.
   4114..4629    +  CDS            MYL9: MYL9_HUMAN - Also known as MLC2, MRLC1, MYRL2. Experimental evidence at protein level: Swiss-Prot protein existence level 1. Myosin regulatory subunit that plays an important role in regulation of both smooth muscle and nonmuscle cell contractile activity via its phosphorylation. Implicated in cytokinesis, receptor capping, and cell locomotion (PubMed:11942626, PubMed:2526655). In myoblasts, may regulate PIEZO1-dependent cortical actomyosin assembly involved in myotube formation (By similarity). From Homo sapiens (Human).
   4734..5295    +  misc_feature   IRES: internal ribosome entry site (IRES) of the encephalomyocarditis virus (EMCV)
   5298..6089    +  CDS            neo: KKA2_KLEPN - Also known as kan, nptII. Experimental evidence at protein level: Swiss-Prot protein existence level 1. Resistance to kanamycin, neomycin, paromomycin, ribostamycin, butirosin and gentamicin B. From Klebsiella pneumoniae.
   6116..6704    +  misc_feature   WPRE: woodchuck hepatitis virus posttranscriptional regulatory element
   6721..6825    +  CDS            nef (fragment): NEF_HV1Z2 - Experimental evidence at protein level: Swiss-Prot protein existence level 1. Extracellular Nef protein targets CD4(+) T-lymphocytes for apoptosis by interacting with CXCR4 surface receptors. From Human immunodeficiency virus type 1 group M subtype D (isolate Z2/CDC-Z34) (HIV-1).
   6824..7240    +  CDS            nef (fragment): NEF_HV1BR - Experimental evidence at protein level: Swiss-Prot protein existence level 1. Extracellular Nef protein targets CD4(+) T-lymphocytes for apoptosis by interacting with CXCR4 surface receptors (PubMed:14990729). From Human immunodeficiency virus type 1 group M subtype B (isolate BRU/LAI) (HIV-1).
   7288..7545    +  LTR            5' LTR (truncated): truncated 5' long terminal repeat (LTR) from HIV-1
   7698..7714    -  protein_bind   lac operator: The lac repressor binds to the lac operator to inhibit transcription in E. coli. This inhibition can be relieved by adding lactose or isopropyl-β-D-thiogalactopyranoside (IPTG). lac repressor encoded by lacI
   7722..7752    -  promoter       lac promoter: promoter for the E. coli lac operon
   7767..7788    -  protein_bind   CAP binding site: CAP binding activates transcription in the presence of cAMP. E. coli catabolite activator protein
   7801..7893    -  CDS            lacI (fragment): lac repressor; lacI; The lac repressor binds to the lac operator to inhibit transcription in E. coli. This inhibition can be relieved by adding lactose or isopropyl-β-D-thiogalactopyranoside (IPTG).
   8076..8661    -  rep_origin     ori: high-copy-number ColE1/pMB1/pBR322/pUC origin of replication
   8832..9692    -  CDS            AmpR: β-lactamase; bla; confers resistance to ampicillin, carbenicillin, and related antibiotics
   9693..9797    -  promoter       AmpR promoter: bla
   9845..9979    +  polyA_signal   SV40 poly(A) signal: SV40 polyadenylation signal
  10194..329     +  CDS            nef (fragment) (across the origin): NEF_HV1BR - Experimental evidence at protein level: Swiss-Prot protein existence level 1. Extracellular Nef protein targets CD4(+) T-lymphocytes for apoptosis by interacting with CXCR4 surface receptors (PubMed:14990729). From Human immunodeficiency virus type 1 group M subtype B (isolate BRU/LAI) (HIV-1).
>Addgene plasmid #222635 | pLV-mRuby3-MLC-IRES-Neo | depositor full sequence | sequence record 435966 | Full Sequence
TGGAAGGGCTAATTCACTCCCAAAGAAGACAAGATATCCTTGATCTGTGGATCTACCACACACAAGGCTA
CTTCCCTGATTAGCAGAACTACACACCAGGGCCAGGGGTCAGATATCCACTGACCTTTGGATGGTGCTAC
AAGCTAGTACCAGTTGAGCCAGATAAGGTAGAAGAGGCCAATAAAGGAGAGAACACCAGCTTGTTACACC
CTGTGAGCCTGCATGGGATGGATGACCCGGAGAGAGAAGTGTTAGAGTGGAGGTTTGACAGCCGCCTAGC
ATTTCATCACGTGGCCCGAGAGCTGCATCCGGAGTACTTCAAGAACTGCTGATATCGAGCTTGCTACAAG
GGACTTTCCGCTGGGGACTTTCCAGGGAGGCGTGGCCTGGGCGGGACTGGGGAGTGGCGAGCCCTCAGAT
CCTGCATATAAGCAGCTGCTTTTTGCCTGTACTGGGTCTCTCTGGTTAGACCAGATCTGAGCCTGGGAGC
TCTCTGGCTAACTAGGGAACCCACTGCTTAAGCCTCAATAAAGCTTGCCTTGAGTGCTTCAAGTAGTGTG
TGCCCGTCTGTTGTGTGACTCTGGTAACTAGAGATCCCTCAGACCCTTTTAGTCAGTGTGGAAAATCTCT
AGCAGTGGCGCCCGAACAGGGACTTGAAAGCGAAAGGGAAACCAGAGGAGCTCTCTCGACGCAGGACTCG
GCTTGCTGAAGCGCGCACGGCAAGAGGCGAGGGGCGGCGACTGGTGAGTACGCCAAAAATTTTGACTAGC
GGAGGCTAGAAGGAGAGAGATGGGTGCGAGAGCGTCAGTATTAAGCGGGGGAGAATTAGATCGCGATGGG
AAAAAATTCGGTTAAGGCCAGGGGGAAAGAAAAAATATAAATTAAAACATATAGTATGGGCAAGCAGGGA
GCTAGAACGATTCGCAGTTAATCCTGGCCTGTTAGAAACATCAGAAGGCTGTAGACAAATACTGGGACAG
CTACAACCATCCCTTCAGACAGGATCAGAAGAACTTAGATCATTATATAATACAGTAGCAACCCTCTATT
GTGTGCATCAAAGGATAGAGATAAAAGACACCAAGGAAGCTTTAGACAAGATAGAGGAAGAGCAAAACAA
AAGTAAGACCACCGCACAGCAAGCGGCCGGCCGCTGATCTTCAGACCTGGAGGAGGAGATATGAGGGACA
ATTGGAGAAGTGAATTATATAAATATAAAGTAGTAAAAATTGAACCATTAGGAGTAGCACCCACCAAGGC
AAAGAGAAGAGTGGTGCAGAGAGAAAAAAGAGCAGTGGGAATAGGAGCTTTGTTCCTTGGGTTCTTGGGA
GCAGCAGGAAGCACTATGGGCGCAGCGTCAATGACGCTGACGGTACAGGCCAGACAATTATTGTCTGGTA
TAGTGCAGCAGCAGAACAATTTGCTGAGGGCTATTGAGGCGCAACAGCATCTGTTGCAACTCACAGTCTG
GGGCATCAAGCAGCTCCAGGCAAGAATCCTGGCTGTGGAAAGATACCTAAAGGATCAACAGCTCCTGGGG
ATTTGGGGTTGCTCTGGAAAACTCATTTGCACCACTGCTGTGCCTTGGAATGCTAGTTGGAGTAATAAAT
CTCTGGAACAGATTTGGAATCACACGACCTGGATGGAGTGGGACAGAGAAATTAACAATTACACAAGCTT
AATACACTCCTTAATTGAAGAATCGCAAAACCAGCAAGAAAAGAATGAACAAGAATTATTGGAATTAGAT
AAATGGGCAAGTTTGTGGAATTGGTTTAACATAACAAATTGGCTGTGGTATATAAAATTATTCATAATGA
TAGTAGGAGGCTTGGTAGGTTTAAGAATAGTTTTTGCTGTACTTTCTATAGTGAATAGAGTTAGGCAGGG
ATATTCACCATTATCGTTTCAGACCCACCTCCCAACCCCGAGGGGACCCGACAGGCCCGAAGGAATAGAA
GAAGAAGGTGGAGAGAGAGACAGAGACAGATCCATTCGATTAGTGAACGGATCTCGACGGTATCGCCTTT
AAAAGAAAAGGGGGGATTGGGGGGTACAGTGCAGGGGAAAGAATAGTAGACATAATAGCAACAGACATAC
AAACTAAAGAACTACAAAAACAAATTACAAAAATTCAAAATTTTCGGGTTTATTACAGGGACAGCAGAGA
TCCAGTTTATCGATGAGGCCCTTTCGTCTTCACTCGAGGTGCCCGTCAGTGGGCAGAGCGCACATCGCCC
ACAGTCCCCGAGAAGTTGGGGGGAGGGGTCGGCAATTGAACCGGTGCCTAGAGAAGGTGGCGCGGGGTAA
ACTGGGAAAGTGATGTCGTGTACTGGCTCCGCCTTTTTCCCGAGGGTGGGGGAGAACCGTATATAAGTGC
AGTAGTCGCCGTGAACGTTCTTTTTCGCAACGGGTTTGCCGCCAGAACACAGGTAAGTGCCGTGTGTGGT
TCCCGCGGGCCTGGCCTCTTTACGGGTTATGGCCCTTGCGTGCCTTGAATTACTTCCACCTGGCTGCAGT
ACGTGATTCTTGATCCCGAGCTTCGGGTTGGAAGTGGGTGGGAGAGTTCGAGGCCTTGCGCTTAAGGAGC
CCCTTCGCCTCGTGCTTGAGTTGAGGCCTGGCCTGGGCGCTGGGGCCGCCGCGTGCGAATCTGGTGGCAC
CTTCGCGCCTGTCTCGCTGCTTTCGATAAGTCTCTAGCCATTTAAAATTTTTGATGACCTGCTGCGACGC
TTTTTTTCTGGCAAGATAGTCTTGTAAATGCGGGCCAAGATCTGCACACTGGTATTTCGGTTTTTGGGGC
CGCGGGCGGCGACGGGGCCCGTGCGTCCCAGCGCACATGTTCGGCGAGGCGGGGCCTGCGAGCGCGGCCA
CCGAGAATCGGACGGGGGTAGTCTCAAGCTGGCCGGCCTGCTCTGGTGCCTGGCCTCGCGCCGCCGTGTA
TCGCCCCGCCCTGGGCGGCAAGGCTGGCCCGGTCGGCACCAGTTGCGTGAGCGGAAAGATGGCCGCTTCC
CGGCCCTGCTGCAGGGAGCTCAAAATGGAGGACGCGGCGCTCGGGAGAGCGGGCGGGTGAGTCACCCACA
CAAAGGAAAAGGGCCTTTCCGTCCTCAGCCGTCGCTTCATGTGACTCCACGGAGTACCGGGCGCCGTCCA
GGCACCTCGATTAGTTCTCGAGCTTTTGGAGTACGTCGTCTTTAGGTTGGGGGGAGGGGTTTTATGCGAT
GGAGTTTCCCCACACTGAGTGGGTGGAGACTGAAGTTAGGCCAGCTTGGCACTTGATGTAATTCTCCTTG
GAATTTGCCCTTTTTGAGTTTGGATCTTGGTTCATTCTCAAGCCTCAGACAGTGGTTCAAAGTTTTTTTC
TTCCATTTCAGGTGTCGTGAGGATCCACCGGTCATGGTGTCTAAGGGCGAAGAGCTGATCAAGGAAAATA
TGCGTATGAAGGTGGTCATGGAAGGTTCGGTCAACGGCCACCAATTCAAATGCACAGGTGAAGGAGAAGG
CAGACCGTACGAGGGAGTGCAAACCATGAGGATCAAAGTCATCGAGGGAGGACCCCTGCCATTTGCCTTT
GACATTCTTGCCACGTCGTTCATGTATGGCAGCCGTACCTTTATCAAGTACCCGGCCGACATCCCTGATT
TCTTTAAACAGTCCTTTCCTGAGGGTTTTACTTGGGAAAGAGTTACGAGATACGAAGATGGTGGAGTCGT
CACCGTCACGCAGGACACCAGCCTTGAGGATGGCGAGCTCGTCTACAACGTCAAGGTCAGAGGGGTAAAC
TTTCCCTCCAATGGTCCCGTGATGCAGAAGAAGACCAAGGGTTGGGAGCCTAATACAGAGATGATGTATC
CAGCAGATGGTGGTCTGAGAGGATACACTGACATCGCACTGAAAGTTGATGGTGGTGGCCATCTGCACTG
CAACTTCGTGACAACTTACAGGTCAAAAAAGACCGTCGGGAACATCAAGATGCCCGGTGTCCATGCCGTT
GATCACCGCCTGGAAAGGATCGAGGAGAGTGACAATGAAACCTACGTAGTGCAAAGAGAAGTGGCAGTTG
CCAAATACAGCAACCTTGGTGGTGGCATGGACGAGCTGTACAAGGGAGCCGGTATGTCCAGCAAGCGGGC
CAAAGCCAAGACCACCAAGAAGCGGCCACAGCGGGCCACATCCAATGTCTTCGCAATGTTTGACCAGTCC
CAGATCCAGGAGTTTAAGGAGGCTTTCAACATGATTGACCAGAACCGTGATGGCTTCATTGACAAGGAGG
ACCTGCACGACATGCTGGCCTCGCTGGGGAAGAACCCCACAGACGAATACCTGGAGGGCATGATGAGCGA
GGCCCCGGGGCCCATCAACTTCACCATGTTCCTCACCATGTTTGGGGAGAAGCTGAACGGCACGGACCCC
GAGGATGTGATTCGCAACGCCTTTGCCTGCTTCGACGAGGAAGCCTCAGGTTTCATCCATGAGGACCACC
TCCGGGAGCTGCTCACCACCATGGGTGACCGCTTCACAGATGAGGAAGTGGACGAGATGTACCGGGAGGC
ACCCATTGATAAGAAAGGCAACTTCAACTACGTGGAGTTCACCCGCATCCTCAAACATGGCGCCAAGGAT
AAAGACGACTAGGAATTCCTCGAGGGCGGCCGCTCTAGAGTCGACGGGCCGCGGTAACAATTGTTAACTA
ACTTAAGCTAGCAACGGTTTCCCTCTAGCGGGATCAATTCCGCCCCCCCCCCCTAACGTTACTGGCCGAA
GCCGCTTGGAATAAGGCCGGTGTGCGTTTGTCTATATGTTATTTTCCACCATATTGCCGTCTTTTGGCAA
TGTGAGGGCCCGGAAACCTGGCCCTGTCTTCTTGACGAGCATTCCTAGGGGTCTTTCCCCTCTCGCCAAA
GGAATGCAAGGTCTGTTGAATGTCGTGAAGGAAGCAGTTCCTCTGGAAGCTTCTTGAAGACAAACAACGT
CTGTAGCGACCCTTTGCAGGCAGCGGAACCCCCCACCTGGCGACAGGTGCCTCTGCGGCCAAAAGCCACG
TGTATAAGATACACCTGCAAAGGCGGCACAACCCCAGTGCCACGTTGTGAGTTGGATAGTTGTGGAAAGA
GTCAAATGGCTCTCCTCAAGCGTATTCAACAAGGGGCTGAAGGATGCCCAGAAGGTACCCCATTGTATGG
GATCTGATCTGGGGCCTCGGTGCACATGCTTTACATGTGTTTAGTCGAGGTTAAAAAAACGTCTAGGCCC
CCCGAACCACGGGGACGTGGTTTTCCTTTGAAAAACACGATAATACCATGATTGAACAAGATGGATTGCA
CGCAGGTTCTCCGGCCGCTTGGGTGGAGAGGCTATTCGGCTATGACTGGGCACAACAGACAATCGGCTGC
TCTGATGCCGCCGTGTTCCGGCTGTCAGCGCAGGGGCGCCCGGTTCTTTTTGTCAAGACCGACCTGTCCG
GTGCCCTGAATGAACTGCAGGACGAGGCAGCGCGGCTATCGTGGCTGGCCACGACGGGCGTTCCTTGCGC
AGCTGTGCTCGACGTTGTCACTGAAGCGGGAAGGGACTGGCTGCTATTGGGCGAAGTGCCGGGGCAGGAT
CTCCTGTCATCTCACCTTGCTCCTGCCGAGAAAGTATCCATCATGGCTGATGCAATGCGGCGGCTGCATA
CGCTTGATCCGGCTACCTGCCCATTCGACCACCAAGCGAAACATCGCATCGAGCGAGCACGTACTCGGAT
GGAAGCCGGTCTTGTCGATCAGGATGATCTGGACGAAGAGCATCAGGGGCTCGCGCCAGCCGAACTGTTC
GCCAGGCTCAAGGCGCGCATGCCCGACGGCGAGGATCTCGTCGTGACCCATGGCGATGCCTGCTTGCCGA
ATATCATGGTGGAAAATGGCCGCTTTTCTGGATTCATCGACTGTGGCCGGCTGGGTGTGGCGGACCGCTA
TCAGGACATAGCGTTGGCTACCCGTGATATTGCTGAAGAGCTTGGCGGCGAATGGGCTGACCGCTTCCTC
GTGCTTTACGGTATCGCCGCTCCCGATTCGCAGCGCATCGCCTTCTATCGCCTTCTTGACGAGTTCTTCT
GACCCGGGCGGGGCGCGTCTGGAACAATCAACCTCTGGATTACAAAATTTGTGAAAGATTGACTGGTATT
CTTAACTATGTTGCTCCTTTTACGCTATGTGGATACGCTGCTTTAATGCCTTTGTATCATGCTATTGCTT
CCCGTATGGCTTTCATTTTCTCCTCCTTGTATAAATCCTGGTTGCTGTCTCTTTATGAGGAGTTGTGGCC
CGTTGTCAGGCAACGTGGCGTGGTGTGCACTGTGTTTGCTGACGCAACCCCCACTGGTTGGGGCATTGCC
ACCACCTGTCAGCTCCTTTCCGGGACTTTCGCTTTCCCCCTCCCTATTGCCACGGCGGAACTCATCGCCG
CCTGCCTTGCCCGCTGCTGGACAGGGGCTCGGCTGTTGGGCACTGACAATTCCGTGGTGTTGTCGGGGAA
GCTGACGTCCTTTCCATGGCTGCTCGCCTGTGTTGCCACCTGGATTCTGCGCGGGACGTCCTTCTGCTAC
GTCCCTTCGGCCCTCAATCCAGCGGACCTTCCTTCCCGCGGCCTGCTGCCGGCTCTGCGGCCTCTTCCGC
GTCTTCGCCTTCGCCCTCAGACGAGTCGGATCTCCCTTTGGGCCGCCTCCCCGCCTGGAATTAATTCTGC
AGTCGAGACCTAGAAAAACATGGAGCAATCACAAGTAGCAATACAGCAGCTACCAATGCTGATTGTGCCT
GGCTAGAAGCACAAGAGGAGGAGGAGGTGGGTTTTTCCAGTCACACCTCAGGTACCTTTAAGACCAATGA
CTTACAAGGCAGCTGTAGATCTTAGCCACTTTTTAAAAGAAAAGAGGGGACTGGAAGGGCTAATTCACTC
CCAACGAAGACAAGATATCCTTGATCTGTGGATCTACCACACACAAGGCTACTTCCCTGATTAGCAGAAC
TACACACCAGGGCCAGGGGTCAGATATCCACTGACCTTTGGATGGTGCTACAAGCTAGTACCAGTTGAGC
CAGATAAGGTAGAAGAGGCCAATAAAGGAGAGAACACCAGCTTGTTACACCCTGTGAGCCTGCATGGGAT
GGATGACCCGGAGAGAGAAGTGTTAGAGTGGAGGTTTGACAGCCGCCTAGCATTTCATCACGTGGCCCGA
GAGCTGCATCCGGAGTACTTCAAGAACTGCTGATATCGAGCTTGCTACAAGGGACTTTCCGCTGGGGACT
TTCCAGGGAGGCGTGGCCTGGGCGGGACTGGGGAGTGGCGAGCCCTCAGATCCTGCATATAAGCAGCTGC
TTTTTGCCTGTACTGGGTCTCTCTGGTTAGACCAGATCTGAGCCTGGGAGCTCTCTGGCTAACTAGGGAA
CCCACTGCTTAAGCCTCAATAAAGCTTGCCTTGAGTGCTTCAAGTAGTGTGTGCCCGTCTGTTGTGTGAC
TCTGGTAACTAGAGATCCCTCAGACCCTTTTAGTCAGTGTGGAAAATCTCTAGCAGTAGTAGTTCATGTC
ATCTTATTATTCAGTATTTATAACTTGCAAAGAAATGAATATCAGAGAGTGAGAGGCCTTGACATTGCTA
GCGTTTTACCGTCGACCTCTAGCTAGAGCTTGGCGTAATCATGGTCATAGCTGTTTCCTGTGTGAAATTG
TTATCCGCTCACAATTCCACACAACATACGAGCCGGAAGCATAAAGTGTAAAGCCTGGGGTGCCTAATGA
GTGAGCTAACTCACATTAATTGCGTTGCGCTCACTGCCCGCTTTCCAGTCGGGAAACCTGTCGTGCCAGC
TGCATTAATGAATCGGCCAACGCGCGGGGAGAGGCGGTTTGCGTATTGGGCGCTCTTCCGCTTCCTCGCT
CACTGACTCGCTGCGCTCGGTCGTTCGGCTGCGGCGAGCGGTATCAGCTCACTCAAAGGCGGTAATACGG
TTATCCACAGAATCAGGGGATAACGCAGGAAAGAACATGTGAGCAAAAGGCCAGCAAAAGGCCAGGAACC
GTAAAAAGGCCGCGTTGCTGGCGTTTTTCCATAGGCTCCGCCCCCCTGACGAGCATCACAAAAATCGACG
CTCAAGTCAGAGGTGGCGAAACCCGACAGGACTATAAAGATACCAGGCGTTTCCCCCTGGAAGCTCCCTC
GTGCGCTCTCCTGTTCCGACCCTGCCGCTTACCGGATACCTGTCCGCCTTTCTCCCTTCGGGAAGCGTGG
CGCTTTCTCATAGCTCACGCTGTAGGTATCTCAGTTCGGTGTAGGTCGTTCGCTCCAAGCTGGGCTGTGT
GCACGAACCCCCCGTTCAGCCCGACCGCTGCGCCTTATCCGGTAACTATCGTCTTGAGTCCAACCCGGTA
AGACACGACTTATCGCCACTGGCAGCAGCCACTGGTAACAGGATTAGCAGAGCGAGGTATGTAGGCGGTG
CTACAGAGTTCTTGAAGTGGTGGCCTAACTACGGCTACACTAGAAGAACAGTATTTGGTATCTGCGCTCT
GCTGAAGCCAGTTACCTTCGGAAAAAGAGTTGGTAGCTCTTGATCCGGCAAACAAACCACCGCTGGTAGC
GGTTTTTTTGTTTGCAAGCAGCAGATTACGCGCAGAAAAAAAGGATCTCAAGAAGATCCTTTGATCTTTT
CTACGGGGTCTGACGCTCAGTGGAACGAAAACTCACGTTAAGGGATTTTGGTCATGAGATTATCAAAAAG
GATCTTCACCTAGATCCTTTTAAATTAAAAATGAAGTTTTAAATCAATCTAAAGTATATATGAGTAAACT
TGGTCTGACAGTTACCAATGCTTAATCAGTGAGGCACCTATCTCAGCGATCTGTCTATTTCGTTCATCCA
TAGTTGCCTGACTCCCCGTCGTGTAGATAACTACGATACGGGAGGGCTTACCATCTGGCCCCAGTGCTGC
AATGATACCGCGAGACCCACGCTCACCGGCTCCAGATTTATCAGCAATAAACCAGCCAGCCGGAAGGGCC
GAGCGCAGAAGTGGTCCTGCAACTTTATCCGCCTCCATCCAGTCTATTAATTGTTGCCGGGAAGCTAGAG
TAAGTAGTTCGCCAGTTAATAGTTTGCGCAACGTTGTTGCCATTGCTACAGGCATCGTGGTGTCACGCTC
GTCGTTTGGTATGGCTTCATTCAGCTCCGGTTCCCAACGATCAAGGCGAGTTACATGATCCCCCATGTTG
TGCAAAAAAGCGGTTAGCTCCTTCGGTCCTCCGATCGTTGTCAGAAGTAAGTTGGCCGCAGTGTTATCAC
TCATGGTTATGGCAGCACTGCATAATTCTCTTACTGTCATGCCATCCGTAAGATGCTTTTCTGTGACTGG
TGAGTACTCAACCAAGTCATTCTGAGAATAGTGTATGCGGCGACCGAGTTGCTCTTGCCCGGCGTCAATA
CGGGATAATACCGCGCCACATAGCAGAACTTTAAAAGTGCTCATCATTGGAAAACGTTCTTCGGGGCGAA
AACTCTCAAGGATCTTACCGCTGTTGAGATCCAGTTCGATGTAACCCACTCGTGCACCCAACTGATCTTC
AGCATCTTTTACTTTCACCAGCGTTTCTGGGTGAGCAAAAACAGGAAGGCAAAATGCCGCAAAAAAGGGA
ATAAGGGCGACACGGAAATGTTGAATACTCATACTCTTCCTTTTTCAATATTATTGAAGCATTTATCAGG
GTTATTGTCTCATGAGCGGATACATATTTGAATGTATTTAGAAAAATAAACAAATAGGGGTTCCGCGCAC
ATTTCCCCGAAAAGTGCCACCTGACGTCGACGGATCGGGAGATCAACTTGTTTATTGCAGCTTATAATGG
TTACAAATAAAGCAATAGCATCACAAATTTCACAAATAAAGCATTTTTTTCACTGCATTCTAGTTGTGGT
TTGTCCAAACTCATCAATGTATCTTATCATGTCTGGATCAACTGGATAACTCAAGCTAACCAAAATCATC
CCAAACTTCCCACCCCATACCCTATTACCACTGCCAATTACCTAGTGGTTTCATTTACTCTAAACCTGTG
ATTCCTCTGAATTATTTTCATTTTAAAGAAATTGTATTTGTTAAATATGTACTACAAACTTAGTAGTTTT
TAAAGAAATTGTATTTGTTAAATATGTACTACAAACTTAGTAGT
