Features (pLannotate 1.2.2; 24 found; start..end, strand, type, name):
    377..634     +  LTR            5' LTR (truncated): truncated 5' long terminal repeat (LTR) from HIV-1
    681..806     +  misc_feature   HIV-1 Ψ: packaging signal of human immunodeficiency virus type 1
    790..1128    +  CDS            HIV-1 gag (fragment): gag protein from human immunodeficiency virus 1; gag
   1303..1536    +  misc_feature   RRE: The Rev response element (RRE) of HIV-1 allows for Rev-dependent mRNA export from the nucleus to the cytoplasm.
   1913..2013    +  CDS            Rev (fragment): human immunodeficiency virus 1 (HIV-1) Rev protein; rev; enhances nuclear export of unspliced and incompletely spliced viral mRNAs
   2028..2143    +  misc_feature   cPPT/CTS: central polypurine tract and central termination sequence of HIV-1 (lacking the first T)
   2221..2432    +  promoter       EF-1α core promoter: core promoter for human elongation factor EF-1α
   2433..3371    +  intron         EF-1α intron A: intron upstream of the start codon of human EF-1α
   3394..4104    +  CDS            mRuby3: mRuby3 is a basic (constitutively fluorescent) red fluorescent protein published in 2016, derived from Entacmaea quadricolor. It has low acid sensitivity.
   4114..4629    +  CDS            MYL9: MYL9_HUMAN - Also known as MLC2, MRLC1, MYRL2. Experimental evidence at protein level: Swiss-Prot protein existence level 1. Myosin regulatory subunit that plays an important role in regulation of both smooth muscle and nonmuscle cell contractile activity via its phosphorylation. Implicated in cytokinesis, receptor capping, and cell locomotion (PubMed:11942626, PubMed:2526655). In myoblasts, may regulate PIEZO1-dependent cortical actomyosin assembly involved in myotube formation (By similarity). From Homo sapiens (Human).
   4734..5295    +  misc_feature   IRES: internal ribosome entry site (IRES) of the encephalomyocarditis virus (EMCV)
   5298..6089    +  CDS            neo: KKA2_KLEPN - Also known as kan, nptII. Experimental evidence at protein level: Swiss-Prot protein existence level 1. Resistance to kanamycin, neomycin, paromomycin, ribostamycin, butirosin and gentamicin B. From Klebsiella pneumoniae.
   6116..6704    +  misc_feature   WPRE: woodchuck hepatitis virus posttranscriptional regulatory element
   6721..7239    +  CDS            nef (fragment): NEF_HV1BR - Experimental evidence at protein level: Swiss-Prot protein existence level 1. Extracellular Nef protein targets CD4(+) T-lymphocytes for apoptosis by interacting with CXCR4 surface receptors (PubMed:14990729). From Human immunodeficiency virus type 1 group M subtype B (isolate BRU/LAI) (HIV-1).
   7287..7544    +  LTR            5' LTR (truncated): truncated 5' long terminal repeat (LTR) from HIV-1
   7696..7712    -  protein_bind   lac operator: The lac repressor binds to the lac operator to inhibit transcription in E. coli. This inhibition can be relieved by adding lactose or isopropyl-β-D-thiogalactopyranoside (IPTG). lac repressor encoded by lacI
   7720..7750    -  promoter       lac promoter: promoter for the E. coli lac operon
   7765..7786    -  protein_bind   CAP binding site: CAP binding activates transcription in the presence of cAMP. E. coli catabolite activator protein
   7799..7891    -  CDS            lacI (fragment): lac repressor; lacI; The lac repressor binds to the lac operator to inhibit transcription in E. coli. This inhibition can be relieved by adding lactose or isopropyl-β-D-thiogalactopyranoside (IPTG).
   8074..8662    -  rep_origin     ori: high-copy-number ColE1/pMB1/pBR322/pUC origin of replication
   8833..9693    -  CDS            AmpR: β-lactamase; bla; confers resistance to ampicillin, carbenicillin, and related antibiotics
   9694..9798    -  promoter       AmpR promoter: bla
   9846..9980    +  polyA_signal   SV40 poly(A) signal: SV40 polyadenylation signal
  10147..329     +  CDS            nef (fragment) (across the origin): NEF_HV1BR - Experimental evidence at protein level: Swiss-Prot protein existence level 1. Extracellular Nef protein targets CD4(+) T-lymphocytes for apoptosis by interacting with CXCR4 surface receptors (PubMed:14990729). From Human immunodeficiency virus type 1 group M subtype B (isolate BRU/LAI) (HIV-1).
>Addgene plasmid #222635 | pLV-mRuby3-MLC-IRES-Neo | addgene full sequence | sequence record 438780 | Addgene NGS Result
TGGAAGGGCTAATTCACTCCCAAAGAAGACAAGATATCCTTGATCTGTGGATCTACCACACACAAGGCTA
CTTCCCTGATTAGCAGAACTACACACCAGGGCCAGGGGTCAGATATCCACTGACCTTTGGATGGTGCTAC
AAGCTAGTACCAGTTGAGCCAGATAAGGTAGAAGAGGCCAATAAAGGAGAGAACACCAGCTTGTTACACC
CTGTGAGCCTGCATGGGATGGATGACCCGGAGAGAGAAGTGTTAGAGTGGAGGTTTGACAGCCGCCTAGC
ATTTCATCACGTGGCCCGAGAGCTGCATCCGGAGTACTTCAAGAACTGCTGATATCGAGCTTGCTACAAG
GGACTTTCCGCTGGGGACTTTCCAGGGAGGCGTGGCCTGGGCGGGACTGGGGAGTGGCGAGCCCTCAGAT
CCTGCATATAAGCAGCTGCTTTTTGCCTGTACTGGGTCTCTCTGGTTAGACCAGATCTGAGCCTGGGAGC
TCTCTGGCTAACTAGGGAACCCACTGCTTAAGCCTCAATAAAGCTTGCCTTGAGTGCTTCAAGTAGTGTG
TGCCCGTCTGTTGTGTGACTCTGGTAACTAGAGATCCCTCAGACCCTTTTAGTCAGTGTGGAAAATCTCT
AGCAGTGGCGCCCGAACAGGGACTTGAAAGCGAAAGGGAAACCAGAGGAGCTCTCTCGACGCAGGACTCG
GCTTGCTGAAGCGCGCACGGCAAGAGGCGAGGGGCGGCGACTGGTGAGTACGCCAAAAATTTTGACTAGC
GGAGGCTAGAAGGAGAGAGATGGGTGCGAGAGCGTCAGTATTAAGCGGGGGAGAATTAGATCGCGATGGG
AAAAAATTCGGTTAAGGCCAGGGGGAAAGAAAAAATATAAATTAAAACATATAGTATGGGCAAGCAGGGA
GCTAGAACGATTCGCAGTTAATCCTGGCCTGTTAGAAACATCAGAAGGCTGTAGACAAATACTGGGACAG
CTACAACCATCCCTTCAGACAGGATCAGAAGAACTTAGATCATTATATAATACAGTAGCAACCCTCTATT
GTGTGCATCAAAGGATAGAGATAAAAGACACCAAGGAAGCTTTAGACAAGATAGAGGAAGAGCAAAACAA
AAGTAAGACCACCGCACAGCAAGCGGCCGGCCGCTGATCTTCAGACCTGGAGGAGGAGATATGAGGGACA
ATTGGAGAAGTGAATTATATAAATATAAAGTAGTAAAAATTGAACCATTAGGAGTAGCACCCACCAAGGC
AAAGAGAAGAGTGGTGCAGAGAGAAAAAAGAGCAGTGGGAATAGGAGCTTTGTTCCTTGGGTTCTTGGGA
GCAGCAGGAAGCACTATGGGCGCAGCGTCAATGACGCTGACGGTACAGGCCAGACAATTATTGTCTGGTA
TAGTGCAGCAGCAGAACAATTTGCTGAGGGCTATTGAGGCGCAACAGCATCTGTTGCAACTCACAGTCTG
GGGCATCAAGCAGCTCCAGGCAAGAATCCTGGCTGTGGAAAGATACCTAAAGGATCAACAGCTCCTGGGG
ATTTGGGGTTGCTCTGGAAAACTCATTTGCACCACTGCTGTGCCTTGGAATGCTAGTTGGAGTAATAAAT
CTCTGGAACAGATTTGGAATCACACGACCTGGATGGAGTGGGACAGAGAAATTAACAATTACACAAGCTT
AATACACTCCTTAATTGAAGAATCGCAAAACCAGCAAGAAAAGAATGAACAAGAATTATTGGAATTAGAT
AAATGGGCAAGTTTGTGGAATTGGTTTAACATAACAAATTGGCTGTGGTATATAAAATTATTCATAATGA
TAGTAGGAGGCTTGGTAGGTTTAAGAATAGTTTTTGCTGTACTTTCTATAGTGAATAGAGTTAGGCAGGG
ATATTCACCATTATCGTTTCAGACCCACCTCCCAACCCCGAGGGGACCCGACAGGCCCGAAGGAATAGAA
GAAGAAGGTGGAGAGAGAGACAGAGACAGATCCATTCGATTAGTGAACGGATCTCGACGGTATCGCCTTT
AAAAGAAAAGGGGGGATTGGGGGGTACAGTGCAGGGGAAAGAATAGTAGACATAATAGCAACAGACATAC
AAACTAAAGAATTACAAAAACAAATTACAAAAATTCAAAATTTTCGGGTTTATTACAGGGACAGCAGAGA
TCCAGTTTATCGATGAGGCCCTTTCGTCTTCACTCGAGGTGCCCGTCAGTGGGCAGAGCGCACATCGCCC
ACAGTCCCCGAGAAGTTGGGGGGAGGGGTCGGCAATTGAACCGGTGCCTAGAGAAGGTGGCGCGGGGTAA
ACTGGGAAAGTGATGTCGTGTACTGGCTCCGCCTTTTTCCCGAGGGTGGGGGAGAACCGTATATAAGTGC
AGTAGTCGCCGTGAACGTTCTTTTTCGCAACGGGTTTGCCGCCAGAACACAGGTAAGTGCCGTGTGTGGT
TCCCGCGGGCCTGGCCTCTTTACGGGTTATGGCCCTTGCGTGCCTTGAATTACTTCCACCTGGCTGCAGT
ACGTGATTCTTGATCCCGAGCTTCGGGTTGGAAGTGGGTGGGAGAGTTCGAGGCCTTGCGCTTAAGGAGC
CCCTTCGCCTCGTGCTTGAGTTGAGGCCTGGCCTGGGCGCTGGGGCCGCCGCGTGCGAATCTGGTGGCAC
CTTCGCGCCTGTCTCGCTGCTTTCGATAAGTCTCTAGCCATTTAAAATTTTTGATGACCTGCTGCGACGC
TTTTTTTCTGGCAAGATAGTCTTGTAAATGCGGGCCAAGATCTGCACACTGGTATTTCGGTTTTTGGGGC
CGCGGGCGGCGACGGGGCCCGTGCGTCCCAGCGCACATGTTCGGCGAGGCGGGGCCTGCGAGCGCGGCCA
CCGAGAATCGGACGGGGGTAGTCTCAAGCTGGCCGGCCTGCTCTGGTGCCTGGCCTCGCGCCGCCGTGTA
TCGCCCCGCCCTGGGCGGCAAGGCTGGCCCGGTCGGCACCAGTTGCGTGAGCGGAAAGATGGCCGCTTCC
CGGCCCTGCTGCAGGGAGCTCAAAATGGAGGACGCGGCGCTCGGGAGAGCGGGCGGGTGAGTCACCCACA
CAAAGGAAAAGGGCCTTTCCGTCCTCAGCCGTCGCTTCATGTGACTCCACGGAGTACCGGGCGCCGTCCA
GGCACCTCGATTAGTTCTCGAGCTTTTGGAGTACGTCGTCTTTAGGTTGGGGGGAGGGGTTTTATGCGAT
GGAGTTTCCCCACACTGAGTGGGTGGAGACTGAAGTTAGGCCAGCTTGGCACTTGATGTAATTCTCCTTG
GAATTTGCCCTTTTTGAGTTTGGATCTTGGTTCATTCTCAAGCCTCAGACAGTGGTTCAAAGTTTTTTTC
TTCCATTTCAGGTGTCGTGAGGATCCACCGGTCATGGTGTCTAAGGGCGAAGAGCTGATCAAGGAAAATA
TGCGTATGAAGGTGGTCATGGAAGGTTCGGTCAACGGCCACCAATTCAAATGCACAGGTGAAGGAGAAGG
CAGACCGTACGAGGGAGTGCAAACCATGAGGATCAAAGTCATCGAGGGAGGACCCCTGCCATTTGCCTTT
GACATTCTTGCCACGTCGTTCATGTATGGCAGCCGTACCTTTATCAAGTACCCGGCCGACATCCCTGATT
TCTTTAAACAGTCCTTTCCTGAGGGTTTTACTTGGGAAAGAGTTACGAGATACGAAGATGGTGGAGTCGT
CACCGTCACGCAGGACACCAGCCTTGAGGATGGCGAGCTCGTCTACAACGTCAAGGTCAGAGGGGTAAAC
TTTCCCTCCAATGGTCCCGTGATGCAGAAGAAGACCAAGGGTTGGGAGCCTAATACAGAGATGATGTATC
CAGCAGATGGTGGTCTGAGAGGATACACTGACATCGCACTGAAAGTTGATGGTGGTGGCCATCTGCACTG
CAACTTCGTGACAACTTACAGGTCAAAAAAGACCGTCGGGAACATCAAGATGCCCGGTGTCCATGCCGTT
GATCACCGCCTGGAAAGGATCGAGGAGAGTGACAATGAAACCTACGTAGTGCAAAGAGAAGTGGCAGTTG
CCAAATACAGCAACCTTGGTGGTGGCATGGACGAGCTGTACAAGGGAGCCGGTATGTCCAGCAAGCGGGC
CAAAGCCAAGACCACCAAGAAGCGGCCACAGCGGGCCACATCCAATGTCTTCGCAATGTTTGACCAGTCC
CAGATCCAGGAGTTTAAGGAGGCTTTCAACATGATTGACCAGAACCGTGATGGCTTCATTGACAAGGAGG
ACCTGCACGACATGCTGGCCTCGCTGGGGAAGAACCCCACAGACGAATACCTGGAGGGCATGATGAGCGA
GGCCCCGGGGCCCATCAACTTCACCATGTTCCTCACCATGTTTGGGGAGAAGCTGAACGGCACGGACCCC
GAGGATGTGATTCGCAACGCCTTTGCCTGCTTCGACGAGGAAGCCTCAGGTTTCATCCATGAGGACCACC
TCCGGGAGCTGCTCACCACCATGGGTGACCGCTTCACAGATGAGGAAGTGGACGAGATGTACCGGGAGGC
ACCCATTGATAAGAAAGGCAACTTCAACTACGTGGAGTTCACCCGCATCCTCAAACATGGCGCCAAGGAT
AAAGACGACTAGGAATTCCTCGAGGGCGGCCGCTCTAGAGTCGACGGGCCGCGGTAACAATTGTTAACTA
ACTTAAGCTAGCAACGGTTTCCCTCTAGCGGGATCAATTCCGCCCCCCCCCCCTAACGTTACTGGCCGAA
GCCGCTTGGAATAAGGCCGGTGTGCGTTTGTCTATATGTTATTTTCCACCATATTGCCGTCTTTTGGCAA
TGTGAGGGCCCGGAAACCTGGCCCTGTCTTCTTGACGAGCATTCCTAGGGGTCTTTCCCCTCTCGCCAAA
GGAATGCAAGGTCTGTTGAATGTCGTGAAGGAAGCAGTTCCTCTGGAAGCTTCTTGAAGACAAACAACGT
CTGTAGCGACCCTTTGCAGGCAGCGGAACCCCCCACCTGGCGACAGGTGCCTCTGCGGCCAAAAGCCACG
TGTATAAGATACACCTGCAAAGGCGGCACAACCCCAGTGCCACGTTGTGAGTTGGATAGTTGTGGAAAGA
GTCAAATGGCTCTCCTCAAGCGTATTCAACAAGGGGCTGAAGGATGCCCAGAAGGTACCCCATTGTATGG
GATCTGATCTGGGGCCTCGGTGCACATGCTTTACATGTGTTTAGTCGAGGTTAAAAAAACGTCTAGGCCC
CCCGAACCACGGGGACGTGGTTTTCCTTTGAAAAACACGATAATACCATGATTGAACAAGATGGATTGCA
CGCAGGTTCTCCGGCCGCTTGGGTGGAGAGGCTATTCGGCTATGACTGGGCACAACAGACAATCGGCTGC
TCTGATGCCGCCGTGTTCCGGCTGTCAGCGCAGGGGCGCCCGGTTCTTTTTGTCAAGACCGACCTGTCCG
GTGCCCTGAATGAACTGCAGGACGAGGCAGCGCGGCTATCGTGGCTGGCCACGACGGGCGTTCCTTGCGC
AGCTGTGCTCGACGTTGTCACTGAAGCGGGAAGGGACTGGCTGCTATTGGGCGAAGTGCCGGGGCAGGAT
CTCCTGTCATCTCACCTTGCTCCTGCCGAGAAAGTATCCATCATGGCTGATGCAATGCGGCGGCTGCATA
CGCTTGATCCGGCTACCTGCCCATTCGACCACCAAGCGAAACATCGCATCGAGCGAGCACGTACTCGGAT
GGAAGCCGGTCTTGTCGATCAGGATGATCTGGACGAAGAGCATCAGGGGCTCGCGCCAGCCGAACTGTTC
GCCAGGCTCAAGGCGCGCATGCCCGACGGCGAGGATCTCGTCGTGACCCATGGCGATGCCTGCTTGCCGA
ATATCATGGTGGAAAATGGCCGCTTTTCTGGATTCATCGACTGTGGCCGGCTGGGTGTGGCGGACCGCTA
TCAGGACATAGCGTTGGCTACCCGTGATATTGCTGAAGAGCTTGGCGGCGAATGGGCTGACCGCTTCCTC
GTGCTTTACGGTATCGCCGCTCCCGATTCGCAGCGCATCGCCTTCTATCGCCTTCTTGACGAGTTCTTCT
GACCCGGGCGGGGCGCGTCTGGAACAATCAACCTCTGGATTACAAAATTTGTGAAAGATTGACTGGTATT
CTTAACTATGTTGCTCCTTTTACGCTATGTGGATACGCTGCTTTAATGCCTTTGTATCATGCTATTGCTT
CCCGTATGGCTTTCATTTTCTCCTCCTTGTATAAATCCTGGTTGCTGTCTCTTTATGAGGAGTTGTGGCC
CGTTGTCAGGCAACGTGGCGTGGTGTGCACTGTGTTTGCTGACGCAACCCCCACTGGTTGGGGCATTGCC
ACCACCTGTCAGCTCCTTTCCGGGACTTTCGCTTTCCCCCTCCCTATTGCCACGGCGGAACTCATCGCCG
CCTGCCTTGCCCGCTGCTGGACAGGGGCTCGGCTGTTGGGCACTGACAATTCCGTGGTGTTGTCGGGGAA
GCTGACGTCCTTTCCATGGCTGCTCGCCTGTGTTGCCACCTGGATTCTGCGCGGGACGTCCTTCTGCTAC
GTCCCTTCGGCCCTCAATCCAGCGGACCTTCCTTCCCGCGGCCTGCTGCCGGCTCTGCGGCCTCTTCCGC
GTCTTCGCCTTCGCCCTCAGACGAGTCGGATCTCCCTTTGGGCCGCCTCCCCGCCTGGAATTAATTCTGC
AGTCGAGACCTAGAAAAACATGGAGCAATCACAAGTAGCAATACAGCAGCTACCAATGCTGATTGTGCCT
GGCTAGAAGCACAAGAGGAGGAGGAGGTGGGTTTTCCAGTCACACCTCAGGTACCTTTAAGACCAATGAC
TTACAAGGCAGCTGTAGATCTTAGCCACTTTTTAAAAGAAAAGAGGGGACTGGAAGGGCTAATTCACTCC
CAACGAAGACAAGATATCCTTGATCTGTGGATCTACCACACACAAGGCTACTTCCCTGATTAGCAGAACT
ACACACCAGGGCCAGGGGTCAGATATCCACTGACCTTTGGATGGTGCTACAAGCTAGTACCAGTTGAGCC
AGATAAGGTAGAAGAGGCCAATAAAGGAGAGAACACCAGCTTGTTACACCCTGTGAGCCTGCATGGGATG
GATGACCCGGAGAGAGAAGTGTTAGAGTGGAGGTTTGACAGCCGCCTAGCATTTCATCACGTGGCCCGAG
AGCTGCATCCGGAGTACTTCAAGAACTGCTGATATCGAGCTTGCTACAAGGGACTTTCCGCTGGGGACTT
TCCAGGGAGGCGTGGCCTGGGCGGGACTGGGGAGTGGCGAGCCCTCAGATCCTGCATATAAGCAGCTGCT
TTTTGCCTGTACTGGGTCTCTCTGGTTAGACCAGATCTGAGCCTGGGAGCTCTCTGGCTAACTAGGGAAC
CCACTGCTTAAGCCTCAATAAAGCTTGCCTTGAGTGCTTCAAGTAGTGTGTGCCCGTCTGTTGTGTGACT
CTGGTAACTAGAGATCCCTCAGACCCTTTTAGTCAGTGTGGAAAATCTCTAGCAGTAGTAGTTCATGTCA
TCTTATTATTCAGTATTTATAACTTGCAAAGAAATGAATATCAGAGAGTGAGAGGCCTTGACATTGCTAG
CGTTTACCGTCGACCTCTAGCTAGAGCTTGGCGTAATCATGGTCATAGCTGTTTCCTGTGTGAAATTGTT
ATCCGCTCACAATTCCACACAACATACGAGCCGGAAGCATAAAGTGTAAAGCCTGGGGTGCCTAATGAGT
GAGCTAACTCACATTAATTGCGTTGCGCTCACTGCCCGCTTTCCAGTCGGGAAACCTGTCGTGCCAGCTG
CATTAATGAATCGGCCAACGCGCGGGGAGAGGCGGTTTGCGTATTGGGCGCTCTTCCGCTTCCTCGCTCA
CTGACTCGCTGCGCTCGGTCGTTCGGCTGCGGCGAGCGGTATCAGCTCACTCAAAGGCGGTAATACGGTT
ATCCACAGAATCAGGGGATAACGCAGGAAAGAACATGTGAGCAAAAGGCCAGCAAAAGGCCAGGAACCGT
AAAAAGGCCGCGTTGCTGGCGTTTTTCCATAGGCTCCGCCCCCCTGACGAGCATCACAAAAATCGACGCT
CAAGTCAGAGGTGGCGAAACCCGACAGGACTATAAAGATACCAGGCGTTTCCCCCTGGAAGCTCCCTCGT
GCGCTCTCCTGTTCCGACCCTGCCGCTTACCGGATACCTGTCCGCCTTTCTCCCTTCGGGAAGCGTGGCG
CTTTCTCATAGCTCACGCTGTAGGTATCTCAGTTCGGTGTAGGTCGTTCGCTCCAAGCTGGGCTGTGTGC
ACGAACCCCCCGTTCAGCCCGACCGCTGCGCCTTATCCGGTAACTATCGTCTTGAGTCCAACCCGGTAAG
ACACGACTTATCGCCACTGGCAGCAGCCACTGGTAACAGGATTAGCAGAGCGAGGTATGTAGGCGGTGCT
ACAGAGTTCTTGAAGTGGTGGCCTAACTACGGCTACACTAGAAGAACAGTATTTGGTATCTGCGCTCTGC
TGAAGCCAGTTACCTTCGGAAAAAGAGTTGGTAGCTCTTGATCCGGCAAACAAACCACCGCTGGTAGCGG
TGGTTTTTTTGTTTGCAAGCAGCAGATTACGCGCAGAAAAAAAGGATCTCAAGAAGATCCTTTGATCTTT
TCTACGGGGTCTGACGCTCAGTGGAACGAAAACTCACGTTAAGGGATTTTGGTCATGAGATTATCAAAAA
GGATCTTCACCTAGATCCTTTTAAATTAAAAATGAAGTTTTAAATCAATCTAAAGTATATATGAGTAAAC
TTGGTCTGACAGTTACCAATGCTTAATCAGTGAGGCACCTATCTCAGCGATCTGTCTATTTCGTTCATCC
ATAGTTGCCTGACTCCCCGTCGTGTAGATAACTACGATACGGGAGGGCTTACCATCTGGCCCCAGTGCTG
CAATGATACCGCGAGACCCACGCTCACCGGCTCCAGATTTATCAGCAATAAACCAGCCAGCCGGAAGGGC
CGAGCGCAGAAGTGGTCCTGCAACTTTATCCGCCTCCATCCAGTCTATTAATTGTTGCCGGGAAGCTAGA
GTAAGTAGTTCGCCAGTTAATAGTTTGCGCAACGTTGTTGCCATTGCTACAGGCATCGTGGTGTCACGCT
CGTCGTTTGGTATGGCTTCATTCAGCTCCGGTTCCCAACGATCAAGGCGAGTTACATGATCCCCCATGTT
GTGCAAAAAAGCGGTTAGCTCCTTCGGTCCTCCGATCGTTGTCAGAAGTAAGTTGGCCGCAGTGTTATCA
CTCATGGTTATGGCAGCACTGCATAATTCTCTTACTGTCATGCCATCCGTAAGATGCTTTTCTGTGACTG
GTGAGTACTCAACCAAGTCATTCTGAGAATAGTGTATGCGGCGACCGAGTTGCTCTTGCCCGGCGTCAAT
ACGGGATAATACCGCGCCACATAGCAGAACTTTAAAAGTGCTCATCATTGGAAAACGTTCTTCGGGGCGA
AAACTCTCAAGGATCTTACCGCTGTTGAGATCCAGTTCGATGTAACCCACTCGTGCACCCAACTGATCTT
CAGCATCTTTTACTTTCACCAGCGTTTCTGGGTGAGCAAAAACAGGAAGGCAAAATGCCGCAAAAAAGGG
AATAAGGGCGACACGGAAATGTTGAATACTCATACTCTTCCTTTTTCAATATTATTGAAGCATTTATCAG
GGTTATTGTCTCATGAGCGGATACATATTTGAATGTATTTAGAAAAATAAACAAATAGGGGTTCCGCGCA
CATTTCCCCGAAAAGTGCCACCTGACGTCGACGGATCGGGAGATCAACTTGTTTATTGCAGCTTATAATG
GTTACAAATAAAGCAATAGCATCACAAATTTCACAAATAAAGCATTTTTTTCACTGCATTCTAGTTGTGG
TTTGTCCAAACTCATCAATGTATCTTATCATGTCTGGATCAACTGGATAACTCAAGCTAACCAAAATCAT
CCCAAACTTCCCACCCCATACCCTATTACCACTGCCAATTACCTGTGGTTTCATTTACTCTAAACCTGTG
ATTCCTCTGAATTATTTTCATTTTAAAGAAATTGTATTTGTTAAATATGTACTACAAACTTAGTAGT
